Addgene plasmid #153584: pGBW-m4252847
Purpose: Mammalian expression plasmid for SARS-CoV-2 ORF10 protein
Depositing lab: Ginkgo Bioworks & Benjie Chen. Depositing organization: Ginkgo Bioworks.
Backbone
  Vector backbone: pTwist_CMV_Puro_6 with AarI site removed
  Backbone size w/o insert (bp): 6080
  Vector type: Mammalian Expression
  Selectable markers: Puromycin
Growth in bacteria
  Bacterial resistance: Ampicillin, 100 μg/mL
  Growth temperature: 37°C
  Growth strain: DH5alpha
  Copy number: High Copy
Gene/Insert
  Gene/Insert name: SARS-CoV-2 ORF10 protein
  Species: Severe acute respiratory syndrome coronavirus 2
  Insert size (bp): 110
  Mutation: wt
  Entrez Gene: ORF10 (a.k.a. GU280_gp11)
  Promoter: CMV
  Tag / fusion protein: Cleavable TEV;TRX (C terminal on backbone)
  Cloning method: Unknown
Resource information
  A portion of this plasmid was derived from a plasmid made by: GinkgoBioworks
Depositor comments: NCBI reference sequence: 43740576
How to cite: pGBW-m4252847 was a gift from Ginkgo Bioworks & Benjie Chen (Addgene plasmid # 153584 ; http://n2t.net/addgene:153584 ; RRID:Addgene_153584)
