[The description below was written by a language model from this plasmid's Addgene catalogue record and pLannotate feature annotations shown in this document.]
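Description:
pGBW-m4252847 is a mammalian expression plasmid for the wild-type SARS-CoV-2 ORF10 protein, built on a pTwist_CMV_Puro_6 backbone from which an AarI site has been removed. It is maintained in E. coli as a high-copy plasmid through a ColE1/pUC-type origin and selected with ampicillin via a full-length β-lactamase gene. A short additional bla fragment is also annotated. For selection in mammalian cells, a separate cassette places the puromycin N-acetyltransferase gene under the human ubiquitin C promoter, followed by a synthetic polyadenylation signal.

The ORF10 insert is very short (about 110 bp) and is not itself called out in the automated feature table. By position it would sit across the origin of the circular map, between the CMV enhancer/promoter elements near the end of the numbering and the thioredoxin coding sequence near the start. The annotation detects the CMV enhancer plus a fragment and a truncated form of the CMV immediate early promoter, consistent with the catalogue's CMV promoter. According to the record, ORF10 carries a backbone-encoded C-terminal fusion consisting of a cleavable TEV site and thioredoxin (E. coli trxA). The feature table also shows a 6xHis tag just downstream of trxA, which the catalogue does not list. An SV40 poly(A) signal is annotated after the tags, though on the reverse strand. Thioredoxin may help stabilise such a small protein, the His tag would allow affinity capture, and TEV cleavage would release ORF10 from the tags. T7 and rrnG transcription terminators and β-globin insulator elements flank the units, presumably to limit read-through and interference between cassettes.

The record supports use for transient or puromycin-selected expression of tagged ORF10 in mammalian cells, but does not specify particular applications.
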