Features (pLannotate 1.2.2; 20 found; start..end, strand, type, name):
    140..466     +  CDS            trxA: THIO_ECO57 - Experimental evidence at protein level: Swiss-Prot protein existence level 1. Participates in various redox reactions through the reversible oxidation of its active center dithiol to a disulfide and catalyzes dithiol-disulfide exchange reactions. From Escherichia coli O157:H7.
    488..505     +  CDS            6xHis: 6xHis affinity tag
    582..703     -  polyA_signal   SV40 poly(A) signal: SV40 polyadenylation signal
    726..795     -  CDS            large T antigen (fragment): large T antigen from SV40 (simian virus 40)
    818..864     +  terminator     T7 terminator: transcription terminator for bacteriophage T7 RNA polymerase
    894..1030    +  terminator     rrnG terminator: transcription terminator from the E. coli ribosomal RNA rrnG operon (Albrechtsen et al., 1991)
   1075..1146    +  misc_feature   3' β-globin insulator: insulator downstream of the human β-globin locus (Farrell et al., 2002)
   1372..1960    -  rep_origin     ori: high-copy-number ColE1/pMB1/pBR322/pUC origin of replication
   2132..2196    -  CDS            bla(M) (fragment): β-lactamase lacking the signal sequence; bla(M); allows cytosolic expression of β-lactamase
   2460..3669    +  promoter       UbC promoter: human ubiquitin C promoter
   3673..4270    +  CDS            PuroR (fragment): puromycin N-acetyltransferase; pac from Streptomyces; confers resistance to puromycin
   4299..4347    +  polyA_signal   poly(A) signal: synthetic polyadenylation signal
   4613..5473    +  CDS            AmpR: β-lactamase; bla; confers resistance to ampicillin, carbenicillin, and related antibiotics
   5486..5622    +  terminator     rrnG terminator: transcription terminator from the E. coli ribosomal RNA rrnG operon (Albrechtsen et al., 1991)
   5774..5845    +  misc_feature   5' β-globin insulator: insulator upstream of the human β-globin locus (Farrell et al., 2002)
   5850..5896    -  terminator     T7 terminator: transcription terminator for bacteriophage T7 RNA polymerase
   5914..5962    -  polyA_signal   poly(A) signal: synthetic polyadenylation signal
   6043..6346    +  enhancer       CMV enhancer: human cytomegalovirus immediate early enhancer
   6419..6436    -  promoter       CMV promoter (fragment): human cytomegalovirus (CMV) immediate early promoter
   6499..6550    +  promoter       CMVd2 promoter: truncated human cytomegalovirus (CMV) immediate early promoter that yields moderately reduced expression relative to the full-length promoter
>Addgene plasmid #153584 | pGBW-m4252847 | addgene full sequence | sequence record 300178 | Ginkgo NGS Result
CACCATGGGGTACATAAATGTTTTCGCCTTTCCATTCACGATCTATTCACTCCTTTTATGTAGGATGAAC
TCTCGCAATTACATTGCTCAGGTAGACGTCGTGAACTTTAACCTAACTGAAAACCTTTACTTTCAGTCGA
TGAGTGACAAAATCATTCATCTAACCGATGACTCCTTTGATACAGACGTGTTGAAGGCCGATGGTGCGAT
ACTGGTAGATTTCTGGGCTGAATGGTGTGGCCCGTGCAAGATGATCGCACCCATTCTGGACGAGATCGCC
GACGAGTATCAAGGAAAATTAACTGTCGCTAAGCTTAATATAGATCAGAACCCAGGGACGGCACCTAAAT
ACGGCATCAGGGGAATACCTACCCTCCTGCTCTTTAAGAATGGGGAAGTTGCCGCGACAAAAGTGGGAGC
CCTGTCTAAGGGCCAGCTAAAAGAGTTCTTGGACGCTAACCTGGCAGGTTCAGGCTCGGGGCACATGCAC
CATCACCATCACCATAGCAGCGGGCTCGTGCCACGCGGCTAAGCTAGCTTGACTGACTGAGATACAGCGT
ACCTTCAGCTCACAGACATGATAAGATACATTGATGAGTTTGGACAAACCACAACTAGAATGCAGTGAAA
AAAATGCTTTATTTGTGAAATTTGTGATGCTATTGCTTTATTTGTAACCATTATAAGCTGCAATAAACAA
GTTAACAACAACAATTGCATTCATTTTATGTTTCAGGTTCAGGGGGAGGTGTGGGAGGTTTTTTAAAGCA
AGTAAAACCTCTACAAATGTGGTATTGGCCCATCTCTATCGGTATCGTAGCATAACCCCTTGGGGCCTCT
AAACGGGTCTTGAGGGGTTTTTTGTGCCCCTCGGGCCGGATTGCTATCTACCGGCATTGGCGCAGAAAAA
AATGCCTGATGCGACGCTGCGCGTCTTATACTCCCACATATGCCAGATTCAGCAACGGATACGGCTTCCC
CAACTTGCCCACTTCCATACGTGTCCTCCTTACCAGAAATTTATCCTTAAGGTCGTCAGCTATCCTGCAG
GCGATCTCTCGATTTCGATCAAGACATTCCTTTAATGGTCTTTTCTGGACACCACTAGGGGTCAGAAGTA
GTTCATCAAACTTTCTTCCCTCCCTAATCTCATTGGTTACCTTGGGCTATCGAAACTTAATTAACCAGTC
AAGTCAGCTACTTGGCGAGATCGACTTGTCTGGGTTTCGACTACGCTCAGAATTGCGTCAGTCAAGTTCG
ATCTGGTCCTTGCTATTGCACCCGTTCTCCGATTACGAGTTTCATTTAAATCATGTGAGCAAAAGGCCAG
CAAAAGGCCAGGAACCGTAAAAAGGCCGCGTTGCTGGCGTTTTTCCATAGGCTCCGCCCCCCTGACGAGC
ATCACAAAAATCGACGCTCAAGTCAGAGGTGGCGAAACCCGACAGGACTATAAAGATACCAGGCGTTTCC
CCCTGGAAGCTCCCTCGTGCGCTCTCCTGTTCCGACCCTGCCGCTTACCGGATACCTGTCCGCCTTTCTC
CCTTCGGGAAGCGTGGCGCTTTCTCATAGCTCACGCTGTAGGTATCTCAGTTCGGTGTAGGTCGTTCGCT
CCAAGCTGGGCTGTGTGCACGAACCCCCCGTTCAGCCCGACCGCTGCGCCTTATCCGGTAACTATCGTCT
TGAGTCCAACCCGGTAAGACACGACTTATCGCCACTGGCAGCAGCCACTGGTAACAGGATTAGCAGAGCG
AGGTATGTAGGCGGTGCTACAGAGTTCTTGAAGTGGTGGCCTAACTACGGCTACACTAGAAGAACAGTAT
TTGGTATCTGCGCTCTGCTGAAGCCAGTTACCTTCGGAAAAAGAGTTGGTAGCTCTTGATCCGGCAAACA
AACCACCGCTGGTAGCGGTGGTTTTTTTGTTTGCAAGCAGCAGATTACGCGCAGAAAAAAAGGATCTCAA
GAAGATCCTTTGATCTTTTCTACGGGGTCTGACGCTCAGTGGAACGAAAACTCACGTTAAGGGATTTTGG
TCATGAGATTATCAAAAAGGATCTTCACCTAGATCCTTTTAAATTAAAAATGAAGTTTTAAATCAATCTA
AAGTATATATGAGTAAACTTGGTCTGACAGTTACCAATGCTTAATCAGTGAGGCACCTATCTCAGCGATC
TGTCTATTTCGTTCATCCATAGTTGCATTTAAATTTCCGAACTCTCCAAGGCCCTCGTCGGAAAATCTTC
AAACCTTTCGTCCGATCCATCTTGCAGGCTACCTCTCGAACGAACTATCGCAAGTCTCTTGGCCGGCCTT
GCGCCTTGGCTATTGCTTGGCAGCGCCTATCGCCAGGTATTACTCCAATCCCGAATATCCGAGATCGGGA
TCACCCGAGAGAAGTTCAACCTACATCCTCAATCCCGATCTATCCGAGATCCGAGGAATATCGAAATCGG
GGCGCGCCTGGCCTCCGCGCCGGGTTTTGGCGCCTCCCGCGGGCGCCCCCCTCGTCACGGCGAGCGCTGC
CACGTCAGACGAAGGGCGCAGGAGCGTCCTGATCCTTCCGCCCGGACGCTCAGGACAGCGGCCCGCTGCT
CATAAGACTCGGCCTTAGAACCCCAGTATCAGCAGAAGGACATTTTAGGACGGGACTTGGGTGACTCTAG
GGCACTGGTTTTCTTTCCAGAGAGCGGAACAGGCGAGGAAAAGTAGTCCCTTCTCGGCGATTCTGCGGAG
GGATCTCCGTGGGGCGGTGAACGCCGATGATTATATAAGGACGCGCCGGGTGTGGCACAGCTAGTTCCGT
CGCAGCCGGGATTTGGGTCGCGGTTCTTGTTTGTGGATCGCTGTGATCGTCACTTGGTGAGTAGCGGGCT
GCTGGGCTGGCCGGGGCTTTCGTGGCCGCCGGGCCGCTCGGTGGGACGGAAGCGTGTGGAGAGACCGCCA
AGGGCTGTAGTCTGGGTCCGCGAGCAAGGTTGCCCTGAACTGGGGGTTGGGGGGAGCGCAGCAAAATGGC
GGCTGTTCCCGAGTCTTGAATGGAAGACGCTTGTGAGGCGGGCTGTGAGGTCGTTGAAACAAGGTGGGGG
GCATGGTGGGCGGCAAGAACCCAAGGTCTTGAGCCCTTCGCTAATGCGGGAAAGCTCTTATTCGGGTGAG
ATGGGCTGGGCACCATCTGGGGACCCTGACGTGAAGTTTGTCACTGACTGGAGAACTCGGTTTGTCGTCT
GTTGCGGGGGCGGCAGTTATGGCGGTGCCGTTGGGCAGTGCACCCGTACCTTTGGGAGCGCGCGCCCTCG
TCGTGTCGTGACGTCACCCGTTCTGTTGGCTTATAATGCAGGGTGGGGCCACCAGCCGGTAGGTGTGCGG
TAGGCTTTTCTCCGTCGCAGGACGCAGGGTTCGGGCCTAGGGTAGGCTCTCCTGAATCGACAGGCGCCGG
ACCTCTGGTGAGGGGAGGGATAAGTGAGGCGTCAGTTTCTTTGGTCGGTTTTATGTACCTATCTTCTTAA
GTAGCTGAAGCTCCGGTTTTGAACTATGCGCTCGGGGTTGGCGAGTGTGTTTTGTGAAGTTTTTTAGGCA
CCTTTTGAAATGTAATCATTTGGGTCAATATGTAATTTTCAGTGTTAGACTTGTAAATTGTCCGCTAAAT
TCTGGCCGTTTTTGGCTTTTTTGTTAGACAACATGACCGAGTACAAGCCCACGGTGCGCCTCGCCACCCG
CGACGACGTCCCCAGGGCCGTACGCACCCTCGCCGCCGCGTTCGCCGACTACCCCGCCACGCGCCACACC
GTCGATCCGGACCGCCACATCGAGCGGGTCACCGAGCTGCAAGAACTCTTCCTCACGCGCGTCGGGCTCG
ACATCGGCAAGGTGTGGGTCGCGGACGACGGCGCCGCGGTGGCGGTCTGGACCACGCCGGAGAGCGTCGA
AGCGGGGGCGGTGTTCGCCGAGATCGGCCCGCGCATGGCCGAGTTGAGCGGTTCCCGGCTGGCCGCGCAG
CAACAGATGGAGGGCCTCCTGGCGCCGCACCGGCCCAAGGAGCCCGCGTGGTTCCTGGCCACCGTCGGCG
TCTCGCCCGACCACCAGGGCAAGGGTCTGGGCAGCGCCGTCGTGCTCCCCGGAGTGGAGGCCGCCGAGCG
CGCCGGGGTGCCCGCCTTCCTGGAGACCTCCGCGCCCCGCAACCTCCCCTTCTACGAGCGGCTCGGCTTC
ACCGTCACCGCCGACGTCGAGGTGCCCGAAGGACCGCGCACCTGGTGCATGACCCGCAAGCCCGGTGCCT
AGGCTAGTATGTAAGCCTAGTCTTAGATAATAAAATCGCTATCCATCGAAGATGGATGTGTGTTGGTTTT
TTGTGTGTGTAACGCTAGGCGCGCCTGGTGTACCGAGAACGATCCTCTCAGTGCGAGTCTCGACGATCCA
TATCGTTGCTTGGCAGTCAGCCAGTCGGAATCCAGCTTGGGACCCAGGAAGTCCAATCGTCAGATATTGT
ACTCAAGCCTGGTCACGGCAGCGTACCGATCTGTTTAAACCTAGATATTGATAGTCTGATCGGTCAACGT
ATAATCGAGTCCTAGCTTTTGCAAACATCTATCAAGAGACAGGATCAGCAGGAGGCTTTCGCATGAGTAT
TCAACATTTCCGTGTCGCCCTTATTCCCTTTTTTGCGGCATTTTGCCTTCCTGTTTTTGCTCACCCAGAA
ACGCTGGTGAAAGTAAAAGATGCTGAAGATCAGTTGGGTGCGCGAGTGGGTTACATCGAACTGGATCTCA
ACAGCGGTAAGATCCTTGAGAGTTTTCGCCCCGAAGAACGCTTTCCAATGATGAGCACTTTTAAAGTTCT
GCTATGTGGCGCGGTATTATCCCGTATTGACGCCGGGCAAGAGCAACTCGGTCGCCGCATACACTATTCT
CAGAATGACTTGGTTGAGTATTCACCAGTCACAGAAAAGCATCTTACGGATGGCATGACAGTAAGAGAAT
TATGCAGTGCTGCCATAACCATGAGTGATAACACTGCGGCCAACTTACTTCTGACAACGATTGGAGGACC
GAAGGAGCTAACCGCTTTTTTGCACAACATGGGGGATCATGTAACTCGCCTTGATCGTTGGGAACCGGAG
CTGAATGAAGCCATACCAAACGACGAGCGTGACACCACGATGCCTGTAGCAATGGCAACAACCTTGCGTA
AACTATTAACTGGCGAACTACTTACTCTAGCTTCCCGGCAACAGTTGATAGACTGGATGGAGGCGGATAA
AGTTGCAGGACCACTTCTGCGCTCGGCCCTTCCGGCTGGCTGGTTTATTGCTGATAAATCTGGAGCCGGT
GAGCGTGGGTCTCGCGGTATCATTGCAGCACTGGGGCCAGATGGTAAGCCCTCCCGTATCGTAGTTATCT
ACACGACGGGGAGTCAGGCAACTATGGATGAACGAAATAGACAGATCGCTGAGATAGGTGCCTCACTGAT
TAAGCATTGGTAACCGATTCTAGGTGCATTGGCGCAGAAAAAAATGCCTGATGCGACGCTGCGCGTCTTA
TACTCCCACATATGCCAGATTCAGCAACGGATACGGCTTCCCCAACTTGCCCACTTCCATACGTGTCCTC
CTTACCAGAAATTTATCCTTAAGATCCCGAATCGTTTAAACTCGACTCTGGCTCTATCGAATCTCCGTCG
TTTCGAGCTTACGCGAACAGCCGTGGCGCTCATTTGCTCGTCGGGCATCGAATCTCGTCAGCTATCGTCA
GCTTACCTTTTTGGCAGCGATCGCGGCTCCCGACATCTTGGACCATTAGCTCCACAGGTATCTTCTTCCC
TCTAGTGGTCATAACAGCAGCTTCAGCTACCTCTCAATTCAAAAAACCCCTCAAGACCCGTTTAGAGGCC
CCAAGGGGTTATGCTATCAATCGTTGCGTTACACACACAAAAAACCAACACACATCCATCTTCGATGGAT
AGCGATTTTATTATCTAACTGCTGATCGAGTGTAGCCAGATCTAGTAATCAATTACGGGGTCATTAGTTC
ATAGCCCATATATGGAGTTCCGCGTTACATAACTTACGGTAAATGGCCCGCCTGGCTGACCGCCCAACGA
CCCCCGCCCATTGACGTCAATAATGACGTATGTTCCCATAGTAACGCCAATAGGGACTTTCCATTGACGT
CAATGGGTGGAGTATTTACGGTAAACTGCCCACTTGGCAGTACATCAAGTGTATCATATGCCAAGTACGC
CCCCTATTGACGTCAATGACGGTAAATGGCCCGCCTGGCATTATGCCCAGTACATGACCTTATGGGACTT
TCCTACTTGGCAGTACATCTACGTATTAGTCATCGCTATTACCATGCTGATGCGGTTTTGGCAGTACATC
AATGGGCGTGGATAGCGGTTTGACTCACGGGGATTTCCAAGTCTCCACCCCATTGACGTCAATGGGAGTT
TGTTTTGGCACCAAAATCAACGGGACTTTCCAAAATGTCGTAACAACTCCGCCCCATTGACGCAAATGGG
CGGTAGGCGTGTACGGTGGGAGGTCTATATAAGCAGAGCTGGTTTAGTGAACCGTCAGATCAGATCTTTG
TCGATCCTACCATCCACTCGACACACCCGCCAGCGGCCGC
